LOCUS       Exported 8631 bp ds-DNA circular SYN 12-MAY-2021
DEFINITION  Sth1 dCas9 TetR and KanR L5 Int attP for M. tuberculosis.
ACCESSION   .
VERSION     .
KEYWORDS    PLJR965
SOURCE      synthetic DNA construct
  ORGANISM  synthetic DNA construct
REFERENCE   1 (bases 1 to 8631)
  AUTHORS   Rock JM, Hopkins FF, Chavez A, Diallo M, Chase MR, Gerrick ER,
            Pritchard JR, Church GM, Rubin EJ, Sassetti CM, Schnappinger D,
            Fortune SM
  TITLE     Programmable transcriptional repression in mycobacteria using an
            orthogonal CRISPR interference platform.
  JOURNAL   Nat Microbiol. 2017 Feb 6;2:16274. doi: 10.1038/nmicrobiol.2016.274.
  PUBMED    28165460
REFERENCE   2 (bases 1 to 8631)
  AUTHORS   .
  TITLE     Direct Submission
  JOURNAL   Exported May 12, 2021 from SnapGene Server 1.1.58
            http://www.snapgene.com
FEATURES             Location/Qualifiers
     source          1..8631
                     /organism="synthetic DNA construct"
                     /mol_type="other DNA"
     rep_origin      complement(496..1084)
                     /direction=LEFT
                     /label=ori
                     /note="high-copy-number ColE1/pMB1/pBR322/pUC origin of
                     replication"
     primer_bind     complement(576..595)
                     /label=pBR322ori-F
                     /note="pBR322 origin, forward primer"
     protein_bind    1267..1285
                     /gene="tetO"
                     /label=tet operator
                     /bound_moiety="tetracycline repressor TetR"
                     /note="bacterial operator O2 for the tetR and tetA genes"
     protein_bind    1297..1315
                     /gene="tetO"
                     /label=tet operator
                     /bound_moiety="tetracycline repressor TetR"
                     /note="bacterial operator O2 for the tetR and tetA genes"
     terminator      4795..4822
                     /label=rrnB T2 terminator
                     /note="transcription terminator T2 from the E. coli rrnB
                     gene"
     primer_bind     complement(7588..7607)
                     /label=pENTR-R
                     /note="pENTR vectors, reverse primer"
     CDS             7599..8414
                     /codon_start=1
                     /gene="aph(3')-Ia"
                     /product="aminoglycoside phosphotransferase"
                     /label=KanR
                     /note="confers resistance to kanamycin in bacteria or G418
                     (Geneticin(R)) in eukaryotes"
                     /translation="MSHIQRETSCSRPRLNSNMDADLYGYKWARDNVGQSGATIYRLYG
                     KPHAPELFLKHGKGSVANDVTDEMVRLNWLTEFMPLPTIKHFIRTPDDAWLLTTAIPGK
                     TAFQVLEEYPDSGENIVDALAVFLRRLHSIPVCNCPFNSDRVFRLAQAQSRMNNGLVDA
                     SDFDDERNGWPVEQVWKEMHNLLPFSPDSVVTHGDFSLDNLIFDEGKLIGCIDVGRVGI
                     ADRYQDLAILWNCLGEFSPSLQKRLFQKYGIDNPDMNKLQFHLMLDEFF"
     primer_bind     complement(7672..7691)
                     /label=Kan-R
                     /note="Kanamycin resistance gene, reverse primer"
ORIGIN
        1 aataaacgaa aggctcagtc gaaagactgg gcctttcgtt tatctgttgt ttgaaaaaaa
       61 aaagcgccgc aactgcggcg cttttttttt tgaattctct gaccagggaa aatagccctc
      121 tgacctgggg atttgcgatc cctatcagtg atagatataa tctgggagga gacgattaat
      181 gcgtctcggt ttttgtactc gaaagaagct acaaagataa ggcttcatgc cgaaatcaac
      241 accctgtcat tttatggcag ggtgtttttt ttttgtcgac ttggggaccc tagaggtccc
      301 cttttttatt tttttggatg aagagcatta tcaatggctc ttcacaggaa gcttaaaaaa
      361 aaaagccccg cgattgcggg gctttttttt tttaatacgg ttatccacag aatcagggga
      421 taacgcagga aagaacatgt gagcaaaagg ccagcaaaag gccaggaacc gtaaaaaggc
      481 cgcgttgctg gcgtttttcc ataggctccg cccccctgac gagcatcaca aaaatcgacg
      541 ctcaagtcag aggtggcgaa acccgacagg actataaaga taccaggcgt ttccccctgg
      601 aagctccctc gtgcgctctc ctgttccgac cctgccgctt accggatacc tgtccgcctt
      661 tctcccctcg ggaagcgtgg cgctttctca tagctcacgc tgtaggtatc tcagttcggt
      721 gtaggtcgtt cgctccaagc tgggctgtgt gcacgaaccc cccgttcagc ccgaccgctg
      781 cgccttatcc ggtaactatc gtcttgagtc caacccggta agacacgact tatcgccact
      841 ggcagcagcc actggtaaca ggattagcag agcgaggtat gtaggcggtg ctacagagtt
      901 cttgaagtgg tggcctaact acggctacac tagaaggaca gtatttggta tctgcgctct
      961 gctgaagcca gttaccttcg gaaaaagagt tggtagctct tgatccggca aacaaaccac
     1021 cgctggtagc ggtggttttt ttgtttgcaa gcagcagatt acgcgcagaa aaaaaggatc
     1081 tcaagaagat cctttgatct tttctacggg gtctgacgct catggaacaa taaacgaaag
     1141 gctcagtcga aagactgggc ctttcgttta tctgttgttt gaaaaaaaaa agccccgcga
     1201 ttgcggggct tttttttttc atatgtctga ccagggaaaa tagccctctg acctggggat
     1261 ttgacttccc tatcagtgat agagataatc tgggagtccc tatcagtgat agagaaggcg
     1321 gtatcgatat gtcggacctg gtgctgggcc tggccatcgg catcggctcg gtgggcgtgg
     1381 gcatcctgaa caaggtgacc ggcgagatca tccacaagaa ctcgcgcatc ttcccggccg
     1441 cccaggccga gaacaacctg gtgcgccgca ccaaccgcca gggccgccgc ctggcccgcc
     1501 gcaagaagca ccgccgcgtg cgcctgaacc gcctgttcga ggagtcgggc ctgatcaccg
     1561 acttcaccaa gatctcgatc aacctgaacc cgtaccagct gcgcgtgaag ggcctgaccg
     1621 acgagctgtc gaacgaggag ctgttcatcg ccctgaagaa catggtgaag caccgcggca
     1681 tctcgtacct ggacgacgcc tcggacgacg gcaactcgtc ggtgggcgac tacgcccaga
     1741 tcgtgaagga gaactcgaag cagctggaga ccaagacccc gggccagatc cagctggagc
     1801 gctaccagac ctacggccag ctgcgcggcg acttcaccgt ggagaaggac ggcaagaagc
     1861 accgcctgat caacgtgttc ccgacctcgg cctaccgctc ggaggccctg cgcatcctgc
     1921 agacccagca ggagttcaac ccgcagatca ccgacgagtt catcaaccgc tacctggaga
     1981 tcctgaccgg caagcgcaag tactaccacg gcccgggcaa cgagaagtcg cgcaccgact
     2041 acggccgcta ccgcacctcg ggcgagaccc tggacaacat cttcggcatc ctgatcggca
     2101 agtgcacctt ctacccggac gagttccgcg ccgccaaggc ctcgtacacc gcccaggagt
     2161 tcaacctgct gaacgacctg aacaacctga ccgtgccgac cgagaccaag aagctgtcga
     2221 aggagcagaa gaaccagatc atcaactacg tgaagaacga gaaggccatg ggcccggcca
     2281 agctgttcaa gtacatcgcc aagctgctgt cgtgcgacgt ggccgacatc aagggctacc
     2341 gcatcgacaa gtcgggcaag gccgagatcc acaccttcga ggcctaccgc aagatgaaga
     2401 ccctggagac cctggacatc gagcagatgg accgcgagac cctggacaag ctggcctacg
     2461 tgctgaccct gaacaccgag cgcgagggca tccaggaggc cctggagcac gagttcgccg
     2521 acggctcgtt ctcgcagaag caggtggacg agctggtgca gttccgcaag gccaactcgt
     2581 cgatcttcgg caagggctgg cacaacttct cggtgaagct gatgatggag ctgatcccgg
     2641 agctgtacga gacctcggag gagcagatga ccatcctgac ccgcctgggc aagcagaaga
     2701 ccacctcgtc gtcgaacaag accaagtaca tcgacgagaa gctgctgacc gaggagatct
     2761 acaacccggt ggtggccaag tcggtgcgcc aggccatcaa gatcgtgaac gccgccatca
     2821 aggagtacgg cgacttcgac aacatcgtga tcgagatggc ccgcgagacc aacgaggacg
     2881 acgagaagaa ggccatccag aagatccaga aggccaacaa ggacgagaag gacgccgcca
     2941 tgctgaaggc cgccaaccag tacaacggca aggccgagct gccgcactcg gtgttccacg
     3001 gccacaagca gctggccacc aagatccgcc tgtggcacca gcagggcgag cgctgcctgt
     3061 acaccggcaa gaccatctcg atccacgacc tgatcaacaa ctcgaaccag ttcgaggtgg
     3121 acgccatcct gccgctgtcg atcaccttcg acgactcgct ggccaacaag gtgctggtgt
     3181 acgccaccgc caaccaggag aagggccagc gcaccccgta ccaggccctg gactcgatgg
     3241 acgacgcctg gtcgttccgc gagctgaagg ccttcgtgcg cgagtcgaag accctgtcga
     3301 acaagaagaa ggagtacctg ctgaccgagg aggacatctc gaagttcgac gtgcgcaaga
     3361 agttcatcga gcgcaacctg gtggacaccc gctacgcctc gcgcgtggtg ctgaacgccc
     3421 tgcaggagca cttccgcgcc cacaagatcg acaccaaggt gtcggtggtg cgcggccagt
     3481 tcacctcgca gctgcgccgc cactggggca tcgagaagac ccgcgacacc taccaccacc
     3541 acgccgtgga cgccctgatc atcgccgcct cgtcgcagct gaacctgtgg aagaagcaga
     3601 agaacaccct ggtgtcgtac tcggaggacc agctgctgga catcgagacc ggcgagctga
     3661 tctcggacga cgagtacaag gagtcggtgt tcaaggcccc gtaccagcac ttcgtggaca
     3721 ccctgaagtc gaaggagttc gaggactcga tcctgttctc gtaccaggtg gactcgaagt
     3781 tcaaccgcaa gatctcggac gccaccatct acgccacccg ccaggccaag gtgggcaagg
     3841 acaaggccga cgagacctac gtgctgggca agatcaagga catctacacc caggacggct
     3901 acgacgcctt catgaagatc tacaagaagg acaagtcgaa gttcctgatg taccgccacg
     3961 acccgcagac cttcgagaag gtgatcgagc cgatcctgga gaactacccg aacaagcaga
     4021 tcaacgacaa gggcaaggag gtgccgtgca acccgttcct gaagtacaag gaggagcacg
     4081 gctacatccg caagtactcg aagaagggca acggcccgga gatcaagtcg ctgaagtact
     4141 acgactcgaa gctgggcaac cacatcgaca tcaccccgaa ggactcgaac aacaaggtgg
     4201 tgctgcagtc ggtgtcgccg tggcgcgccg acgtgtactt caacaagacc accggcaagt
     4261 acgagatcct gggcctgaag tacgccgacc tgcagttcga caagggcacc ggcacctaca
     4321 agatctcgca ggagaagtac aacgacatca agaagaagga gggcgtggac tcggactcgg
     4381 agttcaagtt caccctgtac aagaacgacc tgctgctggt gaaggacacc gagaccaagg
     4441 agcagcagct gttccgcttc ctgtcgcgca ccatgccgaa gcagaagcac tacgtggagc
     4501 tgaagccgta cgacaagcag aagttcgagg gcggcgaggc cctgatcaag gtgctgggca
     4561 acgtggccaa ctcgggccag tgcaagaagg gcctgggcaa gtcgaacatc tcgatctaca
     4621 aggtgcgcac cgacgtgctg ggcaaccagc acatcatcaa gaacgagggc gacaagccga
     4681 agctggactt ctaaatactc tggccatttt tctttaccgc ctttgagtga gctgataccg
     4741 ctcgccgcag ccgaacgacc gagcgcaacg cgtgcggccg ctgattagct aagcagaagg
     4801 ccatcctgac ggatggcctt tttctagaaa aaaaaaaagc gccgcaactg cggcgctttt
     4861 ttttttttaa ttaagtgata gattgcgatg cgtgtgctcg gttgatataa tctgtcagat
     4921 caggaggact tcgcatgtcg cggttggata agtccaaggt catcaactcg gcgctggagc
     4981 tgctgaacga ggtcggtatc gagggactga ccacgcgcaa gttggcccaa aagctcggcg
     5041 tggaacaacc gaccctctac tggcacgtga agaacaagcg cgcgctgctg gatgcgttgg
     5101 ccatcgagat gctggatcgc catcacacgc acttttgccc cctggagggc gagagctggc
     5161 aggattttct gcggaacaac gcgaagtcgt tccggtgcgc cctcctgagc catcgggatg
     5221 gcgccaaagt ccacttgggc acccgcccga ccgagaagca atacgagacc ctggagaacc
     5281 agctggcctt cctctgtcaa cagggttttt cgttggagaa cgccctgtat gccctgtccg
     5341 ccgtgggaca cttcaccttg ggctgcgtgt tggaggatca ggaacatcag gtggcgaaag
     5401 aggaacggga gacccccacg acggattcga tgcccccgtt gttgcgccag gcgatcgaac
     5461 tgtttgacca ccagggcgcc gaacccgcct ttttgttcgg gctggagctg atcatctgcg
     5521 ggctggaaaa gcaactgaag tgcgaaagcg gttcgtgata acgccgaaaa ccccgcttcg
     5581 gcggggtttt gccgcggtct gcgttgtcgg gaagatttaa aataaaaaag gggacctcta
     5641 gggtccccaa ttaaatagtt aacactagta ttaaaaaaaa aagccccgcg attgcggggc
     5701 tttttttttt cgacggcgag ggttccgacc gctgcaactc ccggtgcaac cttgtcccgg
     5761 tctattctct tcactgcacc agctccaatc tggtgtgaat gcccctcgtc tgttcgcgca
     5821 ggcggggggc tctattcgtt tgtcagcatc gaaagtagcc agatcaggga tgcgttgcaa
     5881 ccgcgtatgc ccaggtcaga agagtcgcac aagagttgca gacccctgga aagaaaaatg
     5941 gccagagggc gaaaacaccc tctgaccagc ggagcgggcg acgggaatcg aacccgcgta
     6001 gctagtttgg aagaatgggt gtctgccgac cacatatatg ggccggtcaa gataggtttt
     6061 taccccctct cggctgcatc ctctaagtgg aaagaaattg caggtcgtag aagcgcgttg
     6121 aagcctgaga gttgcacagg agttgcaacc cggtagcctt gttcacgacg agaggagacc
     6181 tagttggcac gtcgcggatg gggatcgctg aagactcagc gcagcgggag gatccaagcc
     6241 tcatacgtca acccgcagga cggtgtgagg tactacgcgc tgcagaccta cgacaacaag
     6301 atggacgccg aagcctggct cgcgggcgag aagcggctca tcgagatgga gacctggacc
     6361 cctccacagg accgggcgaa gaaggcagcc gccagcgcca tcacgctgga ggagtacacc
     6421 cggaagtggc tcgtggagcg cgacctcgca gacggcacca gggatctgta cagcgggcac
     6481 gcggagcgcc gcatctaccc ggtgctaggt gaagtggcgg tcacagagat gacgccagct
     6541 ctggtgcgtg cgtggtgggc cgggatgggt aggaagcacc cgactgcccg ccggcatgcc
     6601 tacaacgtcc tccgggcggt gatgaacaca gcggtcgagg acaagctgat cgcagagaac
     6661 ccgtgccgga tcgagcagaa ggcagccgat gagcgcgacg tagaggcgct gacgcctgag
     6721 gagctggaca tcgtcgccgc tgagatcttc gtgcactacc ggatcgcggc atacatcctg
     6781 gcgtggacga gcctccggtt cggagagctg atcgagcttc gccgcaagga catcgtggac
     6841 gacggcatga cgatgaagct ccgggtgcgc cgtggcgctt cccgcgtggg gaacaagatc
     6901 gtcgttggca acgccaagac cgtccggtcg aagcgtcctg tgacggttcc gcctcacgtc
     6961 gcggagatga tccgagcgca catgaaggac cgtacgaaga tgaacaaggg ccccgaggca
     7021 ttcctggtga ccacgacgca gggcaaccgg ctgtcgaagt ccgcgttcac caagtcgctg
     7081 aagcgtggct acgccaagat cggtcggccg gaactccgca tccacgacct ccgcgctgtc
     7141 ggcgctacgt tcgccgctca ggcaggtgcg acgaccaagg agctgatggc ccgcctcggt
     7201 cacacgactc ctaggatggc gatgaagtac cagatggcgt ctgaggcccg cgacgaggct
     7261 atcgctgagg cgatgtccaa gctggccaag acctcctgaa acgcaaaaag cccccctccc
     7321 aaggacactg agtcctaaag aggggggttt cttgtcagta cgcgaagaac cacgcctggc
     7381 cgcgagcgcc agcaccgccg ctctgtgcgg agacctgggc accagccccg ccgccgccag
     7441 gagcattgcc gttcccgcca gctagccacc tgacgtcggg ggggggggaa agccacgttg
     7501 tgtctcaaaa tctctgatgt tacattgcac aagataaaaa tatatcatca tgaacaataa
     7561 aactgtctgc ttacataaac agtaatacaa ggggtgttat gagccatatt caacgggaaa
     7621 cgtcttgctc gaggccgcga ttaaattcca acatggatgc tgatttatat gggtataaat
     7681 gggctcgcga taatgtcggg caatcaggtg cgacaatcta tcgcttgtat gggaagcccc
     7741 atgcgccaga gttgtttctg aaacatggca aaggtagcgt tgccaatgat gttacagatg
     7801 agatggtcag actaaactgg ctgacggaat ttatgcctct tccgaccatc aagcatttta
     7861 tccgtactcc tgatgatgca tggttactca ccactgcgat ccccgggaaa acagcattcc
     7921 aggtattaga agaatatcct gattcaggtg aaaatattgt tgatgcgctg gcagtgttcc
     7981 tgcgccggtt gcattcgatt cctgtttgta attgtccttt taacagcgat cgcgtatttc
     8041 gcctcgctca ggcgcaatca cgaatgaata acggtttggt tgatgcgagt gattttgatg
     8101 acgagcgtaa tggctggcct gttgaacaag tctggaaaga aatgcataat cttttgccat
     8161 tctcaccgga ttcagtcgtc actcatggtg atttctcact tgataacctt atttttgacg
     8221 aggggaaatt aataggttgt attgatgttg gacgagtcgg aatcgcagac cgataccagg
     8281 atcttgccat cctatggaac tgcctcggtg agttttctcc ttcattacag aaacggcttt
     8341 ttcaaaaata tggtattgat aatcctgata tgaataaatt gcagtttcat ttgatgctcg
     8401 atgagttttt ctaatcagaa ttggttaatt ggttgtaaca ctggcagagc attacgctga
     8461 cttgacggga cggcggcttt gttgaataaa tcgaactttt gctgagttga aggatcagat
     8521 cacgcatctt cccgacaacg cagaccgttc cgtggcaaag caaaagttca aaatcaccaa
     8581 ctggtccacc tacaacaaag ctctcaccaa ccgtggctcc ctcacgatat c
//
