[The description below was written by a language model from this plasmid's Addgene catalogue record and the feature table of its GenBank file.]
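Description:
PLJR965 is an 8,631 bp custom-built integrating plasmid that carries a complete CRISPR interference (CRISPRi) system for programmable transcriptional repression in mycobacteria, specifically tuned for Mycobacterium tuberculosis. It is propagated in E. coli through a ColE1/pMB1-type origin and selected with kanamycin via an aph(3')-Ia KanR gene, which also serves as the selectable marker in mycobacteria. The feature annotation calls the origin high-copy, whereas the catalogue entry lists the plasmid as low copy. No mycobacterial replication origin is recorded. Instead, the plasmid carries the mycobacteriophage L5 integrase gene and the L5 attP site, which direct site-specific, single-copy integration into the corresponding attachment site on the mycobacterial chromosome.

The payload consists of a nuclease-dead Cas9 allele from Streptococcus thermophilus (Sth1 dCas9, about 3.4 kb), the matching Sth1 sgRNA scaffook into which a targeting sequence is to be cloned, and a TetR repressor gene described as codon-optimised for M. tuberculosis. Two tet operator sites are annotated upstream of the region where the dCas9 coding sequence would lie, consistent with TetR-controlled, tetracycline-inducible expression, and an rrnB T2 terminator follows. The promoters themselves are not named in the record. The feature table is sparse: dCas9, the sgRNA scaffold, TetR, L5 Int and attP are listed only in the catalogue fields, so their exact positions and orientations cannot be stated. Once a guide is inserted and the inducer relieves TetR repression, the dCas9–sgRNA complex binds the target gene and blocks its transcription, allowing regulated knockdown of genes, including essential ones. The depositor notes that the biosafety level depends on the host organism in which the plasmid is used.
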