Addgene plasmid #115163: PLJR965
Purpose: Sth1 dCas9 TetR and KanR L5 Int attP for M. tuberculosis
Depositing lab: Sarah Fortune. Depositing organization: Harvard School of Public Health. Publication: Programmable transcriptional repression in mycobacteria using an orthogonal CRISPR interference platform. Rock JM, Hopkins FF, Chavez A, Diallo M, Chase MR, Gerrick ER, Pritchard JR, Church GM, Rubin EJ, Sassetti CM, Schnappinger D, Fortune SM. Nat Microbiol. 2017 Feb 6;2:16274. doi: 10.1038/nmicrobiol.2016.274. PubMed 28165460.
Backbone
  Vector backbone: custom design
  Vector type: Unspecified
Growth in bacteria
  Bacterial resistance: Kanamycin, 50 μg/mL
  Growth temperature: 37°C
  Growth strain: DH5alpha
  Copy number: Low Copy
Gene/Insert 1
  Gene/Insert name: Sth1 sgRNA scaffold
  Species: Streptcoccus thermophilus
  Insert size (bp): 101
Gene/Insert 2
  Gene/Insert name: Sth1 dCas9 (alt name: nuclease-dead dcas9 allele)
  Species: Streptcoccus thermophilus
  Insert size (bp): 3366
Gene/Insert 3
  Gene/Insert name: TetR (deleted TetON) MtbCO (alt name: Tet repressor protein)
  Insert size (bp): 624
Gene/Insert 4
  Gene/Insert name: L5 attP
  Insert size (bp): 43
Gene/Insert 5
  Gene/Insert name: L5 Int
  Insert size (bp): 1116
Gene/Insert 6
  Gene/Insert name: KanR (alt name: Kanamycin resistance protein)
  Insert size (bp): 816
Terms and licenses: Academic/Nonprofit Terms; Industry Terms: Not Available to Industry
Depositor comments: The group constructed this plasmid in a BSL1 laboratory for the purpose of expressing them in BSL2 organism (such as M. smegmatis) or BSL3 (such as M. tuberculosis). Otherwise, if it's only in E. coli, then it is BSL1.
How to cite: PLJR965 was a gift from Sarah Fortune (Addgene plasmid # 115163 ; http://n2t.net/addgene:115163 ; RRID:Addgene_115163)
